>Addgene plasmid #119118 | IRAS-PX (13-124) | addgene full sequence | sequence record 276101 | Addgene NGS Result
TTTCACACAGGAAACAGTATTCATGTCCCCTATACTAGGTTATTGGAAAATTAAGGGCCTTGTGCAACCC
ACTCGACTTCTTTTGGAATATCTTGAAGAAAAATATGAAGAGCATTTGTATGAGCGCGATGAAGGTGATA
AATGGCGAAACAAAAAGTTTGAATTGGGTTTGGAGTTTCCCAATCTTCCTTATTATATTGATGGTGATGT
TAAATTAACACAGTCTATGGCCATCATACGTTATATAGCTGACAAGCACAACATGTTGGGTGGTTGTCCA
AAAGAGCGTGCAGAGATTTCAATGCTTGAAGGAGCGGTTTTGGATATTAGATACGGTGTTTCGAGAATTG
CATATAGTAAAGACTTTGAAACTCTCAAAGTTGATTTTCTTAGCAAGCTACCTGAAATGCTGAAAATGTT
CGAAGATCGTTTATGTCATAAAACATATTTAAATGGTGATCATGTAACCCATCCTGACTTCATGTTGTAT
GACGCTCTTGATGTTGTTTTATACATGGACCCAATGTGCCTGGATGCGTTCCCAAAATTAGTTTGTTTTA
AAAAACGTATTGAAGCTATCCCACAAATTGATAAGTACTTGAAATCCAGCAAGTATATAGCATGGCCTTT
GCAGGGCTGGCAAGCCACGTTTGGTGGTGGCGACCATCCTCCAAAATCGGATCTGGTTCCGCGTGGATCC
GCAGAACCGGCTAAGGAAGCTCGCGTTGTGGGCTCAGAACTGGTCGATACCTACACCGTCTACATTATTC
AAGTCACCGATGGCAGCCATGAATGGACCGTTAAACACCGTTATAGTGATTTTCATGACCTGCACGAAAA
GCTGGTCGCAGAACGCAAAATTGATAAGAACCTGCTGCCGCCGAAAAAGATTATCGGCAAAAATAGCCGT
TCTCTGGTCGAAAAACGCGAAAAGGACCTGGAAGTGTATCTGCAGAAACTGCTGGCAGCATTTCCGGGTG
TGACGCCGCGTGTTCTGGCACATTTCCTGCATTTTCACTTCTACGAAATCAACGGTTAACTCGAGCGGCC
GCATCGTGACTGACTGACGATCTGCCTCGCGCGTTTCGGTGATGACGGTGAAAACCTCTGACACATGCAG
CTCCCGGAGACGGTCACAGCTTGTCTGTAAGCGGATGCCGGGAGCAGACAAGCCCGTCAGGGCGCGTCAG
CGGGTGTTGGCGGGTGTCGGGGCGCAGCCATGACCCAGTCACGTAGCGATAGCGGAGTGTATAATTCTTG
AAGACGAAAGGGCCTCGTGATACGCCTATTTTTATAGGTTAATGTCATGATAATAATGGTTTCTTAGACG
TCAGGTGGCACTTTTCGGGGAAATGTGCGCGGAACCCCTATTTGTTTATTTTTCTAAATACATTCAAATA
TGTATCCGCTCATGAGACAATAACCCTGATAAATGCTTCAATAATATTGAAAAAGGAAGAGTATGAGTAT
TCAACATTTCCGTGTCGCCCTTATTCCCTTTTTTGCGGCATTTTGCCTTCCTGTTTTTGCTCACCCAGAA
ACGCTGGTGAAAGTAAAAGATGCTGAAGATCAGTTGGGTGCACGAGTGGGTTACATCGAACTGGATCTCA
ACAGCGGTAAGATCCTTGAGAGTTTTCGCCCCGAAGAACGTTTTCCAATGATGAGCACTTTTAAAGTTCT
GCTATGTGGCGCGGTATTATCCCGTGTTGACGCCGGGCAAGAGCAACTCGGTCGCCGCATACACTATTCT
CAGAATGACTTGGTTGAGTACTCACCAGTCACAGAAAAGCATCTTACGGATGGCATGACAGTAAGAGAAT
TATGCAGTGCTGCCATAACCATGAGTGATAACACTGCGGCCAACTTACTTCTGACAACGATCGGAGGACC
GAAGGAGCTAACCGCTTTTTTGCACAACATGGGGGATCATGTAACTCGCCTTGATCGTTGGGAACCGGAG
CTGAATGAAGCCATACCAAACGACGAGCGTGACACCACGATGCCTGCAGCAATGGCAACAACGTTGCGCA
AACTATTAACTGGCGAACTACTTACTCTAGCTTCCCGGCAACAATTAATAGACTGGATGGAGGCGGATAA
AGTTGCAGGACCACTTCTGCGCTCGGCCCTTCCGGCTGGCTGGTTTATTGCTGATAAATCTGGAGCCGGT
GAGCGTGGGTCTCGCGGTATCATTGCAGCACTGGGGCCAGATGGTAAGCCCTCCCGTATCGTAGTTATCT
ACACGACGGGGAGTCAGGCAACTATGGATGAACGAAATAGACAGATCGCTGAGATAGGTGCCTCACTGAT
TAAGCATTGGTAACTGTCAGACCAAGTTTACTCATATATACTTTAGATTGATTTAAAACTTCATTTTTAA
TTTAAAAGGATCTAGGTGAAGATCCTTTTTGATAATCTCATGACCAAAATCCCTTAACGTGAGTTTTCGT
TCCACTGAGCGTCAGACCCCGTAGAAAAGATCAAAGGATCTTCTTGAGATCCTTTTTTTCTGCGCGTAAT
CTGCTGCTTGCAAACAAAAAAACCACCGCTACCAGCGGTGGTTTGTTTGCCGGATCAAGAGCTACCAACT
CTTTTTCCGAAGGTAACTGGCTTCAGCAGAGCGCAGATACCAAATACTGTCCTTCTAGTGTAGCCGTAGT
TAGGCCACCACTTCAAGAACTCTGTAGCACCGCCTACATACCTCGCTCTGCTAATCCTGTTACCAGTGGC
TGCTGCCAGTGGCGATAAGTCGTGTCTTACCGGGTTGGACTCAAGACGATAGTTACCGGATAAGGCGCAG
CGGTCGGGCTGAACGGGGGGTTCGTGCACACAGCCCAGCTTGGAGCGAACGACCTACACCGAACTGAGAT
ACCTACAGCGTGAGCTATGAGAAAGCGCCACGCTTCCCGAAGGGAGAAAGGCGGACAGGTATCCGGTAAG
CGGCAGGGTCGGAACAGGAGAGCGCACGAGGGAGCTTCCAGGGGGAAACGCCTGGTATCTTTATAGTCCT
GTCGGGTTTCGCCACCTCTGACTTGAGCGTCGATTTTTGTGATGCTCGTCAGGGGGGCGGAGCCTATGGA
AAAACGCCAGCAACGCGGCCTTTTTACGGTTCCTGGCCTTTTGCTGGCCTTTTGCTCACATGTTCTTTCC
TGCGTTATCCCCTGATTCTGTGGATAACCGTATTACCGCCTTTGAGTGAGCTGATACCGCTCGCCGCAGC
CGAACGACCGAGCGCAGCGAGTCAGTGAGCGAGGAAGCGGAAGAGCGCCTGATGCGGTATTTTCTCCTTA
CGCATCTGTGCGGTATTTCACACCGCATAAATTCCGACACCATCGAATGGCGCAAAACCTTTCGCGGTAT
GGCATGATAGCGCCCGGAAGAGAGTCAATTCAGGGTGGTGAATGTGAAACCAGTAACGTTATACGATGTC
GCAGAGTATGCCGGTGTCTCTTATCAGACCGTTTCCCGCGTGGTGAACCAGGCCAGCCACGTTTCTGCGA
AAACGCGGGAAAAAGTGGAAGCGGCGATGGCGGAGCTGAATTACATTCCCAACCGCGTGGCACAACAACT
GGCGGGCAAACAGTCGTTGCTGATTGGCGTTGCCACCTCCAGTCTGGCCCTGCACGCGCCGTCGCAAATT
GTCGCGGCGATTAAATCTCGCGCCGATCAACTGGGTGCCAGCGTGGTGGTGTCGATGGTAGAACGAAGCG
GCGTCGAAGCCTGTAAAGCGGCGGTGCACAATCTTCTCGCGCAACGCGTCAGTGGGCTGATCATTAACTA
TCCGCTGGATGACCAGGATGCCATTGCTGTGGAAGCTGCCTGCACTAATGTTCCGGCGTTATTTCTTGAT
GTCTCTGACCAGACACCCATCAACAGTATTATTTTCTCCCATGAAGACGGTACGCGACTGGGCGTGGAGC
ATCTGGTCGCATTGGGTCACCAGCAAATCGCGCTGTTAGCGGGCCCATTAAGTTCTGTCTCGGCGCGTCT
GCGTCTGGCTGGCTGGCATAAATATCTCACTCGCAATCAAATTCAGCCGATAGCGGAACGGGAAGGCGAC
TGGAGTGCCATGTCCGGTTTTCAACAAACCATGCAAATGCTGAATGAGGGCATCGTTCCCACTGCGATGC
TGGTTGCCAACGATCAGATGGCGCTGGGCGCAATGCGCGCCATTACCGAGTCCGGGCTGCGCGTTGGTGC
GGATATCTCGGTAGTGGGATACGACGATACCGAAGACAGCTCATGTTATATCCCGCCGTTAACCACCATC
AAACAGGATTTTCGCCTGCTGGGGCAAACCAGCGTGGACCGCTTGCTGCAACTCTCTCAGGGCCAGGCGG
TGAAGGGCAATCAGCTGTTGCCCGTCTCACTGGTGAAAAGAAAAACCACCCTGGCGCCCAATACGCAAAC
CGCCTCTCCCCGCGCGTTGGCCGATTCATTAATGCAGCTGGCACGACAGGTTTCCCGACTGGAAAGCGGG
CAGTGAGCGCAACGCAATTAATGTAAGTTAGCTCACTCATTAGGCACCCCAGGCTTTACACTTTATGCTT
CCGGCTCGTATGTTGTGTGGAATTGTGAGCGGATAACAATTTCACACAGGAAACAGCTATGACCATGATT
ACGGATTCACTGGCCGTCGTTTTACAACGTCGTGACTGGGAAAACCCTGGCGTTACCCAACTTAATCGCC
TTGCAGCACATCCCCCTTTCGCCAGCTGGCGTAATAGCGAAGAGGCCCGCACCGATCGCCCTTCCCAACA
GTTGCGCAGCCTGAATGGCGAATGGCGCTTTGCCTGGTTTCCGGCACCAGAAGCGGTGCCGGAAAGCTGG
CTGGAGTGCGATCTTCCTGAGGCCGATACTGTCGTCGTCCCCTCAAACTGGCAGATGCACGGTTACGATG
CGCCCATCTACACCAACGTGACCTATCCCATTACGGTCAATCCGCCGTTTGTTCCCACGGAGAATCCGAC
GGGTTGTTACTCGCTCACATTTAATGTTGATGAAAGCTGGCTACAGGAAGGCCAGACGCGAATTATTTTT
GATGGCGTTGGAATTAGCTTATCGACTGCACGGTGCACCAATGCTTCTGGCGTCAGGCAGCCATCGGAAG
CTGTGGTATGGCTGTGCAGGTCGTAAATCACTGCATAATTCGTGTCGCTCAAGGCGCACTCCCGTTCTGG
ATAATGTTTTTTGCGCCGACATCATAACGGTTCTGGCAAATATTCTGAAATGAGCTGTTGACAATTAATC
ATCGGCTCGTATAATGTGTGGAATTGTGAGCGGATAACAA
Features (pLannotate 1.2.2; 17 found; start..end, strand, type, name):
     23..676     +  CDS            GST26_SCHJA: Experimental evidence at protein level: Swiss-Prot protein existence level 1. GST isoenzymes appear to play a central role in the parasite detoxification system. Other functions are also suspected including a role in increasing the solubility of haematin in the parasite gut. From Schistosoma japonicum (Blood fluke).
    689..1036    +  CDS            NISCH (fragment): NISCH_HUMAN - Also known as IRAS, KIAA0975. Experimental evidence at protein level: Swiss-Prot protein existence level 1. Acts either as the functional imidazoline-1 receptor (I1R) candidate or as a membrane-associated mediator of the I1R signaling. Binds numerous imidazoline ligands that induces initiation of cell- signaling cascades triggering to cell survival, growth and migration. Its activation by the agonist rilmenidine induces an increase in phosphorylation of mitogen-activated protein kinases MAPK1 and MAPK3 in rostral ventrolateral medulla (RVLM) neurons that exhibited rilmenidine-evo
   1072..1111    +  CDS            rop (fragment): Rop protein, which maintains plasmids at low copy number; rop
   1213..1253    +  misc_feature   bom (fragment): basis of mobility region from pBR322
   1358..1462    +  promoter       AmpR promoter: bla
   1463..2323    +  CDS            AmpR: β-lactamase; bla; confers resistance to ampicillin, carbenicillin, and related antibiotics
   2494..3082    +  rep_origin     ori: high-copy-number ColE1/pMB1/pBR322/pUC origin of replication
   3268..3319    -  misc_feature   bom (fragment): basis of mobility region from pBR322
   3326..3403    +  promoter       lacI promoter: lacI
   3404..4486    +  CDS            lacI: lac repressor; lacI; The lac repressor binds to the lac operator to inhibit transcription in E. coli. This inhibition can be relieved by adding lactose or isopropyl-β-D-thiogalactopyranoside (IPTG).
   4499..4520    +  protein_bind   CAP binding site: CAP binding activates transcription in the presence of cAMP. E. coli catabolite activator protein
   4535..4565    +  promoter       lac promoter: promoter for the E. coli lac operon
   4573..4589    +  protein_bind   lac operator: The lac repressor binds to the lac operator to inhibit transcription in E. coli. This inhibition can be relieved by adding lactose or isopropyl-β-D-thiogalactopyranoside (IPTG). lac repressor encoded by lacI
   4609..4782    +  CDS            lacZα: LacZα fragment of β-galactosidase; lacZ fragment
   5046..5162    -  CDS            yciV (fragment): RNAAM_ECOLI - Also known as trpH From Escherichia coli (strain K12).
   5238..5266    +  promoter       tac promoter: strong E. coli promoter; hybrid between the trp and lac UV5 promoters
   5274..5290    +  protein_bind   lac operator: The lac repressor binds to the lac operator to inhibit transcription in E. coli. This inhibition can be relieved by adding lactose or isopropyl-β-D-thiogalactopyranoside (IPTG). lac repressor encoded by lacI
