[The description below was written by a language model from this plasmid's Addgene catalogue record and pLannotate feature annotations shown in this document.]
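Description:
IRAS-PX (13-124) is a bacterial expression plasmid built on the pGEX4T2 backbone for producing the phox homology (PX) domain of human IRAS, also known as nischarin (NISCH), in E. coli. The full sequence record is about 5.3 kb. The plasmid replicates from a ColE1/pMB1-type origin and is selected with ampicillin through the β-lactamase gene under its own promoter. Short remnants of the pBR322 rop and bom regions are also annotated, along with a leftover lac promoter/lacZα segment and a small E. coli genomic fragment, all of which are backbone carry-over rather than functional payload.

The expression cassette consists of the tac promoter, a strong hybrid of the trp and lac UV5 promoters, followed by a lac operator. It drives an open reading frame that begins with Schistosoma japonicum glutathione S-transferase (GST) and continues into the NISCH fragment, which corresponds to residues 13–124 according to the construct name. The insert was cloned between BamHI and XhoI sites, both retained, so GST forms an N-terminal fusion supplied by the backbone. The plasmid also carries lacI with its own promoter. The lac repressor therefore holds the tac promoter off until an inducer such as IPTG is added, giving controlled expression. The GST moiety allows affinity capture of the fusion protein on glutathione resin.

The stated purpose is bacterial expression of this PX domain. The associated study classified human PX domains by their phosphoinositide binding specificities, so the recombinant protein is suited to lipid-binding and biophysical or structural analyses.
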