Addgene plasmid #119118: IRAS-PX (13-124)
Purpose: Bacterial expression of human phox homology (PX) domain, IRAS-PX (13-124)
Depositing lab: Brett Collins. Depositing organization: University of Queensland. Publication: Classification of the human phox homology (PX) domains based on their phosphoinositide binding specificities. Chandra M, Chin YK, Mas C, Feathers JR, Paul B, Datta S, Chen KE, Jia X, Yang Z, Norwood SJ, Mohanty B, Bugarcic A, Teasdale RD, Henne WM, Mobli M, Collins BM. Nat Commun. 2019 Apr 4;10(1):1528. doi: 10.1038/s41467-019-09355-y. PubMed 30948714.
Backbone
  Vector backbone: pGEX4T2
  Vector type: Bacterial Expression
Growth in bacteria
  Bacterial resistance: Ampicillin, 100 μg/mL
  Growth temperature: 37°C
  Growth strain: DH5alpha
  Copy number: Unknown
Gene/Insert
  Gene/Insert name: IRAS-PX (13-124)
  Species: H. sapiens (human)
  Promoter: tac
  Tag / fusion protein: GST (N terminal on backbone)
  Cloning method: Restriction Enzyme; 5′ cloning site BamHI (not destroyed); 3′ cloning site XhoI (not destroyed)
  Sequencing primers: 5′ pGEX5
Terms and licenses: Academic/Nonprofit Terms; Industry Terms: Not Available to Industry
Depositor comments: Amino Acid Sequence: AEPAKEARVVGSELVDTYTVYIIQVTDGSHEWTVKHRYSDFHDLHEKLVAERKIDKNLLPPKKIIGKNSRSLVEKREKDLEVYLQKLLAAFPGVTPRVLAHFLHFHFYEING
How to cite: IRAS-PX (13-124) was a gift from Brett Collins (Addgene plasmid # 119118 ; http://n2t.net/addgene:119118 ; RRID:Addgene_119118)
